>Addgene plasmid #75380 | pX330-BsaIx2-DD-Cas9 | depositor full sequence | sequence record 168914 | pX330-BsaIx2-DD-Cas9 sequence 8832 bps
GAGGGCCTATTTCCCATGATTCCTTCATATTTGCATATACGATACAAGGCTGTTAGAGAGATAATTGGAA
TTAATTTGACTGTAAACACAAAGATATTAGTACAAAATACGTGACGTAGAAAGTAATAATTTCTTGGGTA
GTTTGCAGTTTTAAAATTATGTTTTAAAATGGACTATCATATGCTTACCGTAACTTGAAAGTATTTCGAT
TTCTTGGCTTTATATATCTTGTGGAAAGGACGAAACACCGGGAGACCGAGGTCTCTGTTTTAGAGCTAGA
AATAGCAAGTTAAAATAAGGCTAGTCCGTTATCAACTTGAAAAAGTGGCACCGAGTCGGTGCTTTTTTGT
TTTAGAGCTAGAAATAGCAAGTTAAAATAAGGCTAGTCCGTTTTTAGCGCGTGCGCCAATTCTGCAGACA
AATGGCTCTAGAGGTACCCGTTACATAACTTACGGTAAATGGCCCGCCTGGCTGACCGCCCAACGACCCC
CGCCCATTGACGTCAATAGTAACGCCAATAGGGACTTTCCATTGACGTCAATGGGTGGAGTATTTACGGT
AAACTGCCCACTTGGCAGTACATCAAGTGTATCATATGCCAAGTACGCCCCCTATTGACGTCAATGACGG
TAAATGGCCCGCCTGGCATTGTGCCCAGTACATGACCTTATGGGACTTTCCTACTTGGCAGTACATCTAC
GTATTAGTCATCGCTATTACCATGGTCGAGGTGAGCCCCACGTTCTGCTTCACTCTCCCCATCTCCCCCC
CCTCCCCACCCCCAATTTTGTATTTATTTATTTTTTAATTATTTTGTGCAGCGATGGGGGCGGGGGGGGG
GGGGGGGCGCGCGCCAGGCGGGGCGGGGCGGGGCGAGGGGCGGGGCGGGGCGAGGCGGAGAGGTGCGGCG
GCAGCCAATCAGAGCGGCGCGCTCCGAAAGTTTCCTTTTATGGCGAGGCGGCGGCGGCGGCGGCCCTATA
AAAAGCGAAGCGCGCGGCGGGCGGGAGTCGCTGCGACGCTGCCTTCGCCCCGTGCCCCGCTCCGCCGCCG
CCTCGCGCCGCCCGCCCCGGCTCTGACTGACCGCGTTACTCCCACAGGTGAGCGGGCGGGACGGCCCTTC
TCCTCCGGGCTGTAATTAGCTGAGCAAGAGGTAAGGGTTTAAGGGATGGTTGGTTGGTGGGGTATTAATG
TTTAATTACCTGGAGCACCTGCCTGAAATCACTTTTTTTCAGGTTGGACCGGTGCCACCATGGGAGTGCA
GGTGGAAACCATCTCCCCAGGAGACGGGCGCACCTTCCCCAAGCGCGGCCAGACCTGTGTGGTGCACTAC
ACCGGGATGCTTGAAGATGGAAAGAAAGTCGATTCCTCCCGGGACAGAAACAAGCCCTTTAAGTTTATGC
TAGGCAAGCAGGAGGTGATCCGAGGCTGGGAAGAAGGGGTTGCCCAGATGAGTGTGGGTCAGAGAGCCAA
ACTGACTATATCTCCAGATTATGCCTATGGTGCCACTGGGCACCCAGGCATCATCCCACCACATGCCACT
CTCGTCTTCGATGTGGAGCTTCTAAAACCGGAAGAATTCGACTATAAGGACCACGACGGAGACTACAAGG
ATCATGATATTGATTACAAAGACGATGACGATAAGATGGCCCCAAAGAAGAAGCGGAAGGTCGGTATCCA
CGGAGTCCCAGCAGCCGACAAGAAGTACAGCATCGGCCTGGACATCGGCACCAACTCTGTGGGCTGGGCC
GTGATCACCGACGAGTACAAGGTGCCCAGCAAGAAATTCAAGGTGCTGGGCAACACCGACCGGCACAGCA
TCAAGAAGAACCTGATCGGAGCCCTGCTGTTCGACAGCGGCGAAACAGCCGAGGCCACCCGGCTGAAGAG
AACCGCCAGAAGAAGATACACCAGACGGAAGAACCGGATCTGCTATCTGCAAGAGATCTTCAGCAACGAG
ATGGCCAAGGTGGACGACAGCTTCTTCCACAGACTGGAAGAGTCCTTCCTGGTGGAAGAGGATAAGAAGC
ACGAGCGGCACCCCATCTTCGGCAACATCGTGGACGAGGTGGCCTACCACGAGAAGTACCCCACCATCTA
CCACCTGAGAAAGAAACTGGTGGACAGCACCGACAAGGCCGACCTGCGGCTGATCTATCTGGCCCTGGCC
CACATGATCAAGTTCCGGGGCCACTTCCTGATCGAGGGCGACCTGAACCCCGACAACAGCGACGTGGACA
AGCTGTTCATCCAGCTGGTGCAGACCTACAACCAGCTGTTCGAGGAAAACCCCATCAACGCCAGCGGCGT
GGACGCCAAGGCCATCCTGTCTGCCAGACTGAGCAAGAGCAGACGGCTGGAAAATCTGATCGCCCAGCTG
CCCGGCGAGAAGAAGAATGGCCTGTTCGGAAACCTGATTGCCCTGAGCCTGGGCCTGACCCCCAACTTCA
AGAGCAACTTCGACCTGGCCGAGGATGCCAAACTGCAGCTGAGCAAGGACACCTACGACGACGACCTGGA
CAACCTGCTGGCCCAGATCGGCGACCAGTACGCCGACCTGTTTCTGGCCGCCAAGAACCTGTCCGACGCC
ATCCTGCTGAGCGACATCCTGAGAGTGAACACCGAGATCACCAAGGCCCCCCTGAGCGCCTCTATGATCA
AGAGATACGACGAGCACCACCAGGACCTGACCCTGCTGAAAGCTCTCGTGCGGCAGCAGCTGCCTGAGAA
GTACAAAGAGATTTTCTTCGACCAGAGCAAGAACGGCTACGCCGGCTACATTGACGGCGGAGCCAGCCAG
GAAGAGTTCTACAAGTTCATCAAGCCCATCCTGGAAAAGATGGACGGCACCGAGGAACTGCTCGTGAAGC
TGAACAGAGAGGACCTGCTGCGGAAGCAGCGGACCTTCGACAACGGCAGCATCCCCCACCAGATCCACCT
GGGAGAGCTGCACGCCATTCTGCGGCGGCAGGAAGATTTTTACCCATTCCTGAAGGACAACCGGGAAAAG
ATCGAGAAGATCCTGACCTTCCGCATCCCCTACTACGTGGGCCCTCTGGCCAGGGGAAACAGCAGATTCG
CCTGGATGACCAGAAAGAGCGAGGAAACCATCACCCCCTGGAACTTCGAGGAAGTGGTGGACAAGGGCGC
TTCCGCCCAGAGCTTCATCGAGCGGATGACCAACTTCGATAAGAACCTGCCCAACGAGAAGGTGCTGCCC
AAGCACAGCCTGCTGTACGAGTACTTCACCGTGTATAACGAGCTGACCAAAGTGAAATACGTGACCGAGG
GAATGAGAAAGCCCGCCTTCCTGAGCGGCGAGCAGAAAAAGGCCATCGTGGACCTGCTGTTCAAGACCAA
CCGGAAAGTGACCGTGAAGCAGCTGAAAGAGGACTACTTCAAGAAAATCGAGTGCTTCGACTCCGTGGAA
ATCTCCGGCGTGGAAGATCGGTTCAACGCCTCCCTGGGCACATACCACGATCTGCTGAAAATTATCAAGG
ACAAGGACTTCCTGGACAATGAGGAAAACGAGGACATTCTGGAAGATATCGTGCTGACCCTGACACTGTT
TGAGGACAGAGAGATGATCGAGGAACGGCTGAAAACCTATGCCCACCTGTTCGACGACAAAGTGATGAAG
CAGCTGAAGCGGCGGAGATACACCGGCTGGGGCAGGCTGAGCCGGAAGCTGATCAACGGCATCCGGGACA
AGCAGTCCGGCAAGACAATCCTGGATTTCCTGAAGTCCGACGGCTTCGCCAACAGAAACTTCATGCAGCT
GATCCACGACGACAGCCTGACCTTTAAAGAGGACATCCAGAAAGCCCAGGTGTCCGGCCAGGGCGATAGC
CTGCACGAGCACATTGCCAATCTGGCCGGCAGCCCCGCCATTAAGAAGGGCATCCTGCAGACAGTGAAGG
TGGTGGACGAGCTCGTGAAAGTGATGGGCCGGCACAAGCCCGAGAACATCGTGATCGAAATGGCCAGAGA
GAACCAGACCACCCAGAAGGGACAGAAGAACAGCCGCGAGAGAATGAAGCGGATCGAAGAGGGCATCAAA
GAGCTGGGCAGCCAGATCCTGAAAGAACACCCCGTGGAAAACACCCAGCTGCAGAACGAGAAGCTGTACC
TGTACTACCTGCAGAATGGGCGGGATATGTACGTGGACCAGGAACTGGACATCAACCGGCTGTCCGACTA
CGATGTGGACCATATCGTGCCTCAGAGCTTTCTGAAGGACGACTCCATCGACAACAAGGTGCTGACCAGA
AGCGACAAGAACCGGGGCAAGAGCGACAACGTGCCCTCCGAAGAGGTCGTGAAGAAGATGAAGAACTACT
GGCGGCAGCTGCTGAACGCCAAGCTGATTACCCAGAGAAAGTTCGACAATCTGACCAAGGCCGAGAGAGG
CGGCCTGAGCGAACTGGATAAGGCCGGCTTCATCAAGAGACAGCTGGTGGAAACCCGGCAGATCACAAAG
CACGTGGCACAGATCCTGGACTCCCGGATGAACACTAAGTACGACGAGAATGACAAGCTGATCCGGGAAG
TGAAAGTGATCACCCTGAAGTCCAAGCTGGTGTCCGATTTCCGGAAGGATTTCCAGTTTTACAAAGTGCG
CGAGATCAACAACTACCACCACGCCCACGACGCCTACCTGAACGCCGTCGTGGGAACCGCCCTGATCAAA
AAGTACCCTAAGCTGGAAAGCGAGTTCGTGTACGGCGACTACAAGGTGTACGACGTGCGGAAGATGATCG
CCAAGAGCGAGCAGGAAATCGGCAAGGCTACCGCCAAGTACTTCTTCTACAGCAACATCATGAACTTTTT
CAAGACCGAGATTACCCTGGCCAACGGCGAGATCCGGAAGCGGCCTCTGATCGAGACAAACGGCGAAACC
GGGGAGATCGTGTGGGATAAGGGCCGGGATTTTGCCACCGTGCGGAAAGTGCTGAGCATGCCCCAAGTGA
ATATCGTGAAAAAGACCGAGGTGCAGACAGGCGGCTTCAGCAAAGAGTCTATCCTGCCCAAGAGGAACAG
CGATAAGCTGATCGCCAGAAAGAAGGACTGGGACCCTAAGAAGTACGGCGGCTTCGACAGCCCCACCGTG
GCCTATTCTGTGCTGGTGGTGGCCAAAGTGGAAAAGGGCAAGTCCAAGAAACTGAAGAGTGTGAAAGAGC
TGCTGGGGATCACCATCATGGAAAGAAGCAGCTTCGAGAAGAATCCCATCGACTTTCTGGAAGCCAAGGG
CTACAAAGAAGTGAAAAAGGACCTGATCATCAAGCTGCCTAAGTACTCCCTGTTCGAGCTGGAAAACGGC
CGGAAGAGAATGCTGGCCTCTGCCGGCGAACTGCAGAAGGGAAACGAACTGGCCCTGCCCTCCAAATATG
TGAACTTCCTGTACCTGGCCAGCCACTATGAGAAGCTGAAGGGCTCCCCCGAGGATAATGAGCAGAAACA
GCTGTTTGTGGAACAGCACAAGCACTACCTGGACGAGATCATCGAGCAGATCAGCGAGTTCTCCAAGAGA
GTGATCCTGGCCGACGCTAATCTGGACAAAGTGCTGTCCGCCTACAACAAGCACCGGGATAAGCCCATCA
GAGAGCAGGCCGAGAATATCATCCACCTGTTTACCCTGACCAATCTGGGAGCCCCTGCCGCCTTCAAGTA
CTTTGACACCACCATCGACCGGAAGAGGTACACCAGCACCAAAGAGGTGCTGGACGCCACCCTGATCCAC
CAGAGCATCACCGGCCTGTACGAGACACGGATCGACCTGTCTCAGCTGGGAGGCGACAAAAGGCCGGCGG
CCACGAAAAAGGCCGGCCAGGCAAAAAAGAAAAAGTAAGAATTCCTAGAGCTCGCTGATCAGCCTCGACT
GTGCCTTCTAGTTGCCAGCCATCTGTTGTTTGCCCCTCCCCCGTGCCTTCCTTGACCCTGGAAGGTGCCA
CTCCCACTGTCCTTTCCTAATAAAATGAGGAAATTGCATCGCATTGTCTGAGTAGGTGTCATTCTATTCT
GGGGGGTGGGGTGGGGCAGGACAGCAAGGGGGAGGATTGGGAAGAGAATAGCAGGCATGCTGGGGAGCGG
CCGCAGGAACCCCTAGTGATGGAGTTGGCCACTCCCTCTCTGCGCGCTCGCTCGCTCACTGAGGCCGGGC
GACCAAAGGTCGCCCGACGCCCGGGCTTTGCCCGGGCGGCCTCAGTGAGCGAGCGAGCGCGCAGCTGCCT
GCAGGGGCGCCTGATGCGGTATTTTCTCCTTACGCATCTGTGCGGTATTTCACACCGCATA
[142 nt withheld, positions 6292-6433]
C
[141 nt withheld, positions 6435-6575]
CCTTTGACGTTGGAGTCCACGTTCTTT
[37 nt withheld, positions 6603-6639]
ACCCTATCTCGGGCTATTCTTTTGATTTATAAGGGATTTTGCCGATTTCGGCCTATTGGTTAAAAAATGA
GCTGATTTAACAAAAATTTAACGCGAATTTTAACAAAATATTAACGTTTACAATTTTATGGTGCACTCTC
AGTACAATCTGCTCTGATGCCGCATAGTTAAGCCAGCCCCGACACCCGCCAACACCCGCTGACGCGCCCT
GACGGGCTTGTCTGCTCCCGGCATCCGCTTACAGACAAGCTGTGACCGTCTCCGGGAGCTGCATGTGTCA
GAGGTTTTCACCGTCATCACCGAAACGCGCGAGACGAAAGGGCCTCGTGATACGCCTATTTTTATAGGTT
AATGTCATGATAATAATGGTTTCTTAGACGTCAGGTGGCACTTTTCGGGGAAATGTGCGCGGAACCCCTA
TTTGTTTATTTTTCTAAATACATTCAAATATGTATCCGCTCATGAGACAATAACCCTGATAAATGCTTCA
ATAATATTGAAAAAGGAAGAGTATGAGTATTCAACATTTCCGTGTCGCCCTTATTCCCTTTTTTGCGGCA
TTTTGCCTTCCTGTTTTTGCTCACCCAGAAACGCTGGTGAAAGTAAAAGATGCTGAAGATCAGTTGGGTG
CACGAGTGGGTTACATCGAACTGGATCTCAACAGCGGTAAGATCCTTGAGAGTTTTCGCCCCGAAGAACG
TTTTCCAATGATGAGCACTTTTAAAGTTCTGCTATGTGGCGCGGTATTATCCCGTATTGACGCCGGGCAA
GAGCAACTCGGTCGCCGCATACACTATTCTCAGAATGACTTGGTTGAGTACTCACCAGTCACAGAAAAGC
ATCTTACGGATGGCATGACAGTAAGAGAATTATGCAGTGCTGCCATAACCATGAGTGATAACACTGCGGC
CAACTTACTTCTGACAACGATCGGAGGACCGAAGGAGCTAACCGCTTTTTTGCACAACATGGGGGATCAT
GTAACTCGCCTTGATCGTTGGGAACCGGAGCTGAATGAAGCCATACCAAACGACGAGCGTGACACCACGA
TGCCTGTAGCAATGGCAACAACGTTGCGCAAACTATTAACTGGCGAACTACTTACTCTAGCTTCCCGGCA
ACAATTAATAGACTGGATGGAGGCGGATAAAGTTGCAGGACCACTTCTGCGCTCGGCCCTTCCGGCTGGC
TGGTTTATTGCTGATAAATCTGGAGCCGGTGAGCGTGGAAGCCGCGGTATCATTGCAGCACTGGGGCCAG
ATGGTAAGCCCTCCCGTATCGTAGTTATCTACACGACGGGGAGTCAGGCAACTATGGATGAACGAAATAG
ACAGATCGCTGAGATAGGTGCCTCACTGATTAAGCATTGGTAACTGTCAGACCAAGTTTACTCATATATA
CTTTAGATTGATTTAAAACTTCATTTTTAATTTAAAAGGATCTAGGTGAAGATCCTTTTTGATAATCTCA
TGACCAAAATCCCTTAACGTGAGTTTTCGTTCCACTGAGCGTCAGACCCCGTAGAAAAGATCAAAGGATC
TTCTTGAGATCCTTTTTTTCTGCGCGTAATCTGCTGCTTGCAAACAAAAAAACCACCGCTACCAGCGGTG
GTTTGTTTGCCGGATCAAGAGCTACCAACTCTTTTTCCGAAGGTAACTGGCTTCAGCAGAGCGCAGATAC
CAAATACTGTCCTTCTAGTGTAGCCGTAGTTAGGCCACCACTTCAAGAACTCTGTAGCACCGCCTACATA
CCTCGCTCTGCTAATCCTGTTACCAGTGGCTGCTGCCAGTGGCGATAAGTCGTGTCTTACCGGGTTGGAC
TCAAGACGATAGTTACCGGATAAGGCGCAGCGGTCGGGCTGAACGGGGGGTTCGTGCACACAGCCCAGCT
TGGAGCGAACGACCTACACCGAACTGAGATACCTACAGCGTGAGCTATGAGAAAGCGCCACGCTTCCCGA
AGGGAGAAAGGCGGACAGGTATCCGGTAAGCGGCAGGGTCGGAACAGGAGAGCGCACGAGGGAGCTTCCA
GGGGGAAACGCCTGGTATCTTTATAGTCCTGTCGGGTTTCGCCACCTCTGACTTGAGCGTCGATTTTTGT
GATGCTCGTCAGGGGGGCGGAGCCTATGGAAAAACGCCAGCAACGCGGCCTTTTTACGGTTCCTGGCCTT
TTGCTGGCCTTTTGCTCACATGT
Features (pLannotate 1.2.2; 19 found; start..end, strand, type, name):
      1..241     +  promoter       U6 promoter: RNA polymerase III promoter for human U6 snRNA
    267..342     +  misc_RNA       gRNA scaffold: guide RNA scaffold for the Streptococcus pyogenes CRISPR/Cas9 system
    349..392     +  misc_RNA       gRNA scaffold (fragment): guide RNA scaffold for the Streptococcus pyogenes CRISPR/Cas9 system
    439..724     +  enhancer       CMV enhancer: human cytomegalovirus immediate early enhancer; contains an 18-bp deletion relative to the standard CMV enhancer
    726..1003    +  promoter       chicken β-actin promoter: No description available
   1004..1232    +  intron         hybrid intron: hybrid between chicken β-actin (CBA) and minute virus of mice (MMV) introns (Gray et al., 2011)
   1250..1573    +  CDS            DD: destabilization domain that can be stabilized by Shield1 in the ProteoTuner™ system L106P mutant of FKBP12
   1697..3298    +  CDS            Cas9(N): N-terminal portion of Streptococcus pyogenes Cas9 (Zetsche et al., 2015)
   3299..5797    +  CDS            Cas9(C): C-terminal portion of Streptococcus pyogenes Cas9 (Zetsche et al., 2015)
   5798..5845    +  CDS            nucleoplasmin NLS: bipartite nuclear localization signal from nucleoplasmin
   5879..5990    +  polyA_signal   bGH poly(A) signal: bovine growth hormone polyadenylation signal
   6095..6235    +  repeat_region  AAV2 ITR: inverted terminal repeat of adeno-associated virus serotype 2 inverted
   6240..6291    -  misc_feature   bom (fragment): basis of mobility region from pBR322
   6310..6690    +  rep_origin     M13 ori (sequence partly withheld): M13 bacteriophage origin of replication; arrow indicates direction of (+) strand synthesis
   6766..6815    -  misc_feature   bom (fragment): basis of mobility region from pBR322
   6917..6952    -  CDS            rop (fragment): Rop protein, which maintains plasmids at low copy number; rop
   7047..7151    +  promoter       AmpR promoter: bla
   7152..8012    +  CDS            AmpR: β-lactamase; bla; confers resistance to ampicillin, carbenicillin, and related antibiotics
   8183..8771    +  rep_origin     ori: high-copy-number ColE1/pMB1/pBR322/pUC origin of replication
