>Addgene plasmid #75380 | pX330-BsaIx2-DD-Cas9 | addgene full sequence | sequence record 192102 | Addgene NGS Result
GGGGGGGGGGGGGGGCGCGCGCCAGGCGGGGCGGGGCGGGGCGAGGGGCGGGGCGGGGCGAGGCGGAGAG
GTGCGGCGGCAGCCAATCAGAGCGGCGCGCTCCGAAAGTTTCCTTTTATGGCGAGGCGGCGGCGGCGGCG
GCCCTATAAAAAGCGAAGCGCGCGGCGGGCGGGAGTCGCTGCGCGCTGCCTTCGCCCCGTGCCCCGCTCC
GCCGCCGCCTCGCGCCGCCCGCCCCGGCTCTGACTGACCGCGTTACTCCCACAGGTGAGCGGGCGGGACG
GCCCTTCTCCTCCGGGCTGTAATTAGCTGAGCAAGAGGTAAGGGTTTAAGGGATGGTTGGTTGGTGGGGT
ATTAATGTTTAATTACCTGGAGCACCTGCCTGAAATCACTTTTTTTCAGGTTGGACCGGTGCCACCATGG
GAGTGCAGGTGGAAACCATCTCCCCAGGAGACGGGCGCACCTTCCCCAAGCGCGGCCAGACCTGTGTGGT
GCACTACACCGGGATGCTTGAAGATGGAAAGAAAGTCGATTCCTCCCGGGACAGAAACAAGCCCTTTAAG
TTTATGCTAGGCAAGCAGGAGGTGATCCGAGGCTGGGAAGAAGGGGTTGCCCAGATGAGTGTGGGTCAGA
GAGCCAAACTGACTATATCTCCAGATTATGCCTATGGTGCCACTGGGCACCCAGGCATCATCCCACCACA
TGCCACTCTCGTCTTCGATGTGGAGCTTCTAAAACCGGAAGAATTCGACTATAAGGACCACGACGGAGAC
TACAAGGATCATGATATTGATTACAAAGACGATGACGATAAGATGGCCCCAAAGAAGAAGCGGAAGGTCG
GTATCCACGGAGTCCCAGCAGCCGACAAGAAGTACAGCATCGGCCTGGACATCGGCACCAACTCTGTGGG
CTGGGCCGTGATCACCGACGAGTACAAGGTGCCCAGCAAGAAATTCAAGGTGCTGGGCAACACCGACCGG
CACAGCATCAAGAAGAACCTGATCGGAGCCCTGCTGTTCGACAGCGGCGAAACAGCCGAGGCCACCCGGC
TGAAGAGAACCGCCAGAAGAAGATACACCAGACGGAAGAACCGGATCTGCTATCTGCAAGAGATCTTCAG
CAACGAGATGGCCAAGGTGGACGACAGCTTCTTCCACAGACTGGAAGAGTCCTTCCTGGTGGAAGAGGAT
AAGAAGCACGAGCGGCACCCCATCTTCGGCAACATCGTGGACGAGGTGGCCTACCACGAGAAGTACCCCA
CCATCTACCACCTGAGAAAGAAACTGGTGGACAGCACCGACAAGGCCGACCTGCGGCTGATCTATCTGGC
CCTGGCCCACATGATCAAGTTCCGGGGCCACTTCCTGATCGAGGGCGACCTGAACCCCGACAACAGCGAC
GTGGACAAGCTGTTCATCCAGCTGGTGCAGACCTACAACCAGCTGTTCGAGGAAAACCCCATCAACGCCA
GCGGCGTGGACGCCAAGGCCATCCTGTCTGCCAGACTGAGCAAGAGCAGACGGCTGGAAAATCTGATCGC
CCAGCTGCCCGGCGAGAAGAAGAATGGCCTGTTCGGAAACCTGATTGCCCTGAGCCTGGGCCTGACCCCC
AACTTCAAGAGCAACTTCGACCTGGCCGAGGATGCCAAACTGCAGCTGAGCAAGGACACCTACGACGACG
ACCTGGACAACCTGCTGGCCCAGATCGGCGACCAGTACGCCGACCTGTTTCTGGCCGCCAAGAACCTGTC
CGACGCCATCCTGCTGAGCGACATCCTGAGAGTGAACACCGAGATCACCAAGGCCCCCCTGAGCGCCTCT
ATGATCAAGAGATACGACGAGCACCACCAGGACCTGACCCTGCTGAAAGCTCTCGTGCGGCAGCAGCTGC
CTGAGAAGTACAAAGAGATTTTCTTCGACCAGAGCAAGAACGGCTACGCCGGCTACATTGACGGCGGAGC
CAGCCAGGAAGAGTTCTACAAGTTCATCAAGCCCATCCTGGAAAAGATGGACGGCACCGAGGAACTGCTC
GTGAAGCTGAACAGAGAGGACCTGCTGCGGAAGCAGCGGACCTTCGACAACGGCAGCATCCCCCACCAGA
TCCACCTGGGAGAGCTGCACGCCATTCTGCGGCGGCAGGAAGATTTTTACCCATTCCTGAAGGACAACCG
GGAAAAGATCGAGAAGATCCTGACCTTCCGCATCCCCTACTACGTGGGCCCTCTGGCCAGGGGAAACAGC
AGATTCGCCTGGATGACCAGAAAGAGCGAGGAAACCATCACCCCCTGGAACTTCGAGGAAGTGGTGGACA
AGGGCGCTTCCGCCCAGAGCTTCATCGAGCGGATGACCAACTTCGATAAGAACCTGCCCAACGAGAAGGT
GCTGCCCAAGCACAGCCTGCTGTACGAGTACTTCACCGTGTATAACGAGCTGACCAAAGTGAAATACGTG
ACCGAGGGAATGAGAAAGCCCGCCTTCCTGAGCGGCGAGCAGAAAAAGGCCATCGTGGACCTGCTGTTCA
AGACCAACCGGAAAGTGACCGTGAAGCAGCTGAAAGAGGACTACTTCAAGAAAATCGAGTGCTTCGACTC
CGTGGAAATCTCCGGCGTGGAAGATCGGTTCAACGCCTCCCTGGGCACATACCACGATCTGCTGAAAATT
ATCAAGGACAAGGACTTCCTGGACAATGAGGAAAACGAGGACATTCTGGAAGATATCGTGCTGACCCTGA
CACTGTTTGAGGACAGAGAGATGATCGAGGAACGGCTGAAAACCTATGCCCACCTGTTCGACGACAAAGT
GATGAAGCAGCTGAAGCGGCGGAGATACACCGGCTGGGGCAGGCTGAGCCGGAAGCTGATCAACGGCATC
CGGGACAAGCAGTCCGGCAAGACAATCCTGGATTTCCTGAAGTCCGACGGCTTCGCCAACAGAAACTTCA
TGCAGCTGATCCACGACGACAGCCTGACCTTTAAAGAGGACATCCAGAAAGCCCAGGTGTCCGGCCAGGG
CGATAGCCTGCACGAGCACATTGCCAATCTGGCCGGCAGCCCCGCCATTAAGAAGGGCATCCTGCAGACA
GTGAAGGTGGTGGACGAGCTCGTGAAAGTGATGGGCCGGCACAAGCCCGAGAACATCGTGATCGAAATGG
CCAGAGAGAACCAGACCACCCAGAAGGGACAGAAGAACAGCCGCGAGAGAATGAAGCGGATCGAAGAGGG
CATCAAAGAGCTGGGCAGCCAGATCCTGAAAGAACACCCCGTGGAAAACACCCAGCTGCAGAACGAGAAG
CTGTACCTGTACTACCTGCAGAATGGGCGGGATATGTACGTGGACCAGGAACTGGACATCAACCGGCTGT
CCGACTACGATGTGGACCATATCGTGCCTCAGAGCTTTCTGAAGGACGACTCCATCGACAACAAGGTGCT
GACCAGAAGCGACAAGAACCGGGGCAAGAGCGACAACGTGCCCTCCGAAGAGGTCGTGAAGAAGATGAAG
AACTACTGGCGGCAGCTGCTGAACGCCAAGCTGATTACCCAGAGAAAGTTCGACAATCTGACCAAGGCCG
AGAGAGGCGGCCTGAGCGAACTGGATAAGGCCGGCTTCATCAAGAGACAGCTGGTGGAAACCCGGCAGAT
CACAAAGCACGTGGCACAGATCCTGGACTCCCGGATGAACACTAAGTACGACGAGAATGACAAGCTGATC
CGGGAAGTGAAAGTGATCACCCTGAAGTCCAAGCTGGTGTCCGATTTCCGGAAGGATTTCCAGTTTTACA
AAGTGCGCGAGATCAACAACTACCACCACGCCCACGACGCCTACCTGAACGCCGTCGTGGGAACCGCCCT
GATCAAAAAGTACCCTAAGCTGGAAAGCGAGTTCGTGTACGGCGACTACAAGGTGTACGACGTGCGGAAG
ATGATCGCCAAGAGCGAGCAGGAAATCGGCAAGGCTACCGCCAAGTACTTCTTCTACAGCAACATCATGA
ACTTTTTCAAGACCGAGATTACCCTGGCCAACGGCGAGATCCGGAAGCGGCCTCTGATCGAGACAAACGG
CGAAACCGGGGAGATCGTGTGGGATAAGGGCCGGGATTTTGCCACCGTGCGGAAAGTGCTGAGCATGCCC
CAAGTGAATATCGTGAAAAAGACCGAGGTGCAGACAGGCGGCTTCAGCAAAGAGTCTATCCTGCCCAAGA
GGAACAGCGATAAGCTGATCGCCAGAAAGAAGGACTGGGACCCTAAGAAGTACGGCGGCTTCGACAGCCC
CACCGTGGCCTATTCTGTGCTGGTGGTGGCCAAAGTGGAAAAGGGCAAGTCCAAGAAACTGAAGAGTGTG
AAAGAGCTGCTGGGGATCACCATCATGGAAAGAAGCAGCTTCGAGAAGAATCCCATCGACTTTCTGGAAG
CCAAGGGCTACAAAGAAGTGAAAAAGGACCTGATCATCAAGCTGCCTAAGTACTCCCTGTTCGAGCTGGA
AAACGGCCGGAAGAGAATGCTGGCCTCTGCCGGCGAACTGCAGAAGGGAAACGAACTGGCCCTGCCCTCC
AAATATGTGAACTTCCTGTACCTGGCCAGCCACTATGAGAAGCTGAAGGGCTCCCCCGAGGATAATGAGC
AGAAACAGCTGTTTGTGGAACAGCACAAGCACTACCTGGACGAGATCATCGAGCAGATCAGCGAGTTCTC
CAAGAGAGTGATCCTGGCCGACGCTAATCTGGACAAAGTGCTGTCCGCCTACAACAAGCACCGGGATAAG
CCCATCAGAGAGCAGGCCGAGAATATCATCCACCTGTTTACCCTGACCAATCTGGGAGCCCCTGCCGCCT
TCAAGTACTTTGACACCACCATCGACCGGAAGAGGTACACCAGCACCAAAGAGGTGCTGGACGCCACCCT
GATCCACCAGAGCATCACCGGCCTGTACGAGACACGGATCGACCTGTCTCAGCTGGGAGGCGACAAAAGG
CCGGCGGCCACGAAAAAGGCCGGCCAGGCAAAAAAGAAAAAGTAAGAATTCCTAGAGCTCGCTGATCAGC
CTCGACTGTGCCTTCTAGTTGCCAGCCATCTGTTGTTTGCCCCTCCCCCGTGCCTTCCTTGACCCTGGAA
GGTGCCACTCCCACTGTCCTTTCCTAATAAAATGAGGAAATTGCATCGCATTGTCTGAGTAGGTGTCATT
CTATTCTGGGGGGTGGGGTGGGGCAGGACAGCAAGGGGGAGGATTGGGAAGAGAATAGCAGGCATGCTGG
GGAGCGGCCGCAGGAACCCCTAGTGATGGAGTTGGCCACTCCCTCTCTGCGCGCTCGCTCGCTCACTGAG
GCCGGGCGACCAAAGGTCGCCCGACGCCCGGGCTTTGCCCGGGCGGCCTCAGTGAGCGAGCGAGCGCGCA
GCTGCCTGCAGGGGCGCCTGATGCGGTATTTTCTCCTTACGCATCTGTGCGGTATTTCACACCGCATA
[95 nt withheld, positions 5459-5553]
T
[46 nt withheld, positions 5555-5600]
C
[141 nt withheld, positions 5602-5742]
CCTTTGACGTTGGAGTCCACGTTCTTT
[37 nt withheld, positions 5770-5806]
ACTCTATCTCGGGCTATTCTTTTGATTTATAAGGGATTTTGCCGATTTCGGTCTATTGGTTAAAAAATGA
GCTGATTTAACAAAAATTTAACGCGAATTTTAACAAAATATTAACGTTTACAATTTTATGGTGCACTCTC
AGTACAATCTGCTCTGATGCCGCATAGTTAAGCCAGCCCCGACACCCGCCAACACCCGCTGACGCGCCCT
GACGGGCTTGTCTGCTCCCGGCATCCGCTTACAGACAAGCTGTGACCGTCTCCGGGAGCTGCATGTGTCA
GAGGTTTTCACCGTCATCACCGAAACGCGCGAGACGAAAGGGCCTCGTGATACGCCTATTTTTATAGGTT
AATGTCATGATAATAATGGTTTCTTAGACGTCAGGTGGCACTTTTCGGGGAAATGTGCGCGGAACCCCTA
TTTGTTTATTTTTCTAAATACATTCAAATATGTATCCGCTCATGAGACAATAACCCTGATAAATGCTTCA
ATAATATTGAAAAAGGAAGAGTATGAGTATTCAACATTTCCGTGTCGCCCTTATTCCCTTTTTTGCGGCA
TTTTGCCTTCCTGTTTTTGCTCACCCAGAAACGCTGGTGAAAGTAAAAGATGCTGAAGATCAGTTGGGTG
CACGAGTGGGTTACATCGAACTGGATCTCAACAGCGGTAAGATCCTTGAGAGTTTTCGCCCCGAAGAACG
TTTTCCAATGATGAGCACTTTTAAAGTTCTGCTATGTGGCGCGGTATTATCCCGTATTGACGCCGGGCAA
GAGCAACTCGGTCGCCGCATACACTATTCTCAGAATGACTTGGTTGAGTACTCACCAGTCACAGAAAAGC
ATCTTACGGATGGCATGACAGTAAGAGAATTATGCAGTGCTGCCATAACCATGAGTGATAACACTGCGGC
CAACTTACTTCTGACAACGATCGGAGGACCGAAGGAGCTAACCGCTTTTTTGCACAACATGGGGGATCAT
GTAACTCGCCTTGATCGTTGGGAACCGGAGCTGAATGAAGCCATACCAAACGACGAGCGTGACACCACGA
TGCCTGTAGCAATGGCAACAACGTTGCGCAAACTATTAACTGGCGAACTACTTACTCTAGCTTCCCGGCA
ACAATTAATAGACTGGATGGAGGCGGATAAAGTTGCAGGACCACTTCTGCGCTCGGCCCTTCCGGCTGGC
TGGTTTATTGCTGATAAATCTGGAGCCGGTGAGCGTGGAAGCCGCGGTATCATTGCAGCACTGGGGCCAG
ATGGTAAGCCCTCCCGTATCGTAGTTATCTACACGACGGGGAGTCAGGCAACTATGGATGAACGAAATAG
ACAGATCGCTGAGATAGGTGCCTCACTGATTAAGCATTGGTAACTGTCAGACCAAGTTTACTCATATATA
CTTTAGATTGATTTAAAACTTCATTTTTAATTTAAAAGGATCTAGGTGAAGATCCTTTTTGATAATCTCA
TGACCAAAATCCCTTAACGTGAGTTTTCGTTCCACTGAGCGTCAGACCCCGTAGAAAAGATCAAAGGATC
TTCTTGAGATCCTTTTTTTCTGCGCGTAATCTGCTGCTTGCAAACAAAAAAACCACCGCTACCAGCGGTG
GTTTGTTTGCCGGATCAAGAGCTACCAACTCTTTTTCCGAAGGTAACTGGCTTCAGCAGAGCGCAGATAC
CAAATACTGTTCTTCTAGTGTAGCCGTAGTTAGGCCACCACTTCAAGAACTCTGTAGCACCGCCTACATA
CCTCGCTCTGCTAATCCTGTTACCAGTGGCTGCTGCCAGTGGCGATAAGTCGTGTCTTACCGGGTTGGAC
TCAAGACGATAGTTACCGGATAAGGCGCAGCGGTCGGGCTGAACGGGGGGTTCGTGCACACAGCCCAGCT
TGGAGCGAACGACCTACACCGAACTGAGATACCTACAGCGTGAGCTATGAGAAAGCGCCACGCTTCCCGA
AGGGAGAAAGGCGGACAGGTATCCGGTAAGCGGCAGGGTCGGAACAGGAGAGCGCACGAGGGAGCTTCCA
GGGGGAAACGCCTGGTATCTTTATAGTCCTGTCGGGTTTCGCCACCTCTGACTTGAGCGTCGATTTTTGT
GATGCTCGTCAGGGGGGCGGAGCCTATGGAAAAACGCCAGCAACGCGGCCTTTTTACGGTTCCTGGCCTT
TTGCTGGCCTTTTGCTCACATGTGAGGGCCTATTTCCCATGATTCCTTCATATTTGCATATACGATACAA
GGCTGTTAGAGAGATAATTGGAATTAATTTGACTGTAAACACAAAGATATTAGTACAAAATACGTGACGT
AGAAAGTAATAATTTCTTGGGTAGTTTGCAGTTTTAAAATTATGTTTTAAAATGGACTATCATATGCTTA
CCGTAACTTGAAAGTATTTCGATTTCTTGGCTTTATATATCTTGTGGAAAGGACGAAACACCGGGAGACC
GAGGTCTCTGTTTTAGAGCTAGAAATAGCAAGTTAAAATAAGGCTAGTCCGTTATCAACTTGAAAAAGTG
GCACCGAGTCGGTGCTTTTTTGTTTTAGAGCTAGAAATAGCAAGTTAAAATAAGGCTAGTCCGTTTTTAG
CGCGTGCGCCAATTCTGCAGACAAATGGCTCTAGAGGTACCCGTTACATAACTTACGGTAAATGGCCCGC
CTGGCTGACCGCCCAACGACCCCCGCCCATTGACGTCAATAGTAACGCCAATAGGGACTTTCCATTGACG
TCAATGGGTGGAGTATTTACGGTAAACTGCCCACTTGGCAGTACATCAAGTGTATCATATGCCAAGTACG
CCCCCTATTGACGTCAATGACGGTAAATGGCCCGCCTGGCATTGTGCCCAGTACATGACCTTATGGGACT
TTCCTACTTGGCAGTACATCTACGTATTAGTCATCGCTATTACCATGGTCGAGGTGAGCCCCACGTTCTG
CTTCACTCTCCCCATCTCCCCCCCCTCCCCACCCCCAATTTTGTATTTATTTATTTTTTAATTATTTTGT
GCAGCGATGGGGGC
Features (pLannotate 1.2.2; 19 found; start..end, strand, type, name):
    172..399     +  intron         hybrid intron: hybrid between chicken β-actin (CBA) and minute virus of mice (MMV) introns (Gray et al., 2011)
    417..740     +  CDS            DD: destabilization domain that can be stabilized by Shield1 in the ProteoTuner™ system L106P mutant of FKBP12
    864..2465    +  CDS            Cas9(N): N-terminal portion of Streptococcus pyogenes Cas9 (Zetsche et al., 2015)
   2466..4964    +  CDS            Cas9(C): C-terminal portion of Streptococcus pyogenes Cas9 (Zetsche et al., 2015)
   4965..5012    +  CDS            nucleoplasmin NLS: bipartite nuclear localization signal from nucleoplasmin
   5046..5157    +  polyA_signal   bGH poly(A) signal: bovine growth hormone polyadenylation signal
   5262..5402    +  repeat_region  AAV2 ITR: inverted terminal repeat of adeno-associated virus serotype 2 inverted
   5407..5458    -  misc_feature   bom (fragment): basis of mobility region from pBR322
   5477..5932    +  rep_origin     f1 ori (sequence partly withheld): f1 bacteriophage origin of replication; arrow indicates direction of (+) strand synthesis
   5933..5982    -  misc_feature   bom (fragment): basis of mobility region from pBR322
   6084..6119    -  CDS            rop (fragment): Rop protein, which maintains plasmids at low copy number; rop
   6214..6318    +  promoter       AmpR promoter: bla
   6319..7179    +  CDS            AmpR: β-lactamase; bla; confers resistance to ampicillin, carbenicillin, and related antibiotics
   7350..7938    +  rep_origin     ori: high-copy-number ColE1/pMB1/pBR322/pUC origin of replication
   8000..8240    +  promoter       U6 promoter: RNA polymerase III promoter for human U6 snRNA
   8266..8341    +  misc_RNA       gRNA scaffold: guide RNA scaffold for the Streptococcus pyogenes CRISPR/Cas9 system
   8348..8391    +  misc_RNA       gRNA scaffold (fragment): guide RNA scaffold for the Streptococcus pyogenes CRISPR/Cas9 system
   8438..8723    +  enhancer       CMV enhancer: human cytomegalovirus immediate early enhancer; contains an 18-bp deletion relative to the standard CMV enhancer
   8725..171     +  promoter       chicken β-actin promoter (across the origin): No description available
