[The description below was written by a language model from this plasmid's Addgene catalogue record and pLannotate feature annotations shown in this document.]
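Description:
pX330-BsaIx2-DD-Cas9 is a mammalian expression CRISPR plasmid built on a modified pX330 backbone, carrying both a Cas9 cassette and an sgRNA cassette on a single vector of about 8.8 kb. It is propagated in E. coli through a high-copy ColE1/pUC-type origin and selected with ampicillin via the β-lactamase gene. A phage f1/M13 origin is also present. A single AAV2 inverted terminal repeat lies downstream of the Cas9 cassette; with only one ITR annotated, the plasmid is not configured as an AAV packaging vector.

The main payload is Streptococcus pyogenes Cas9 fused at its N terminus to the FKBP12 L106P destabilization domain (DD). Expression is driven by the CAG promoter, annotated as a CMV enhancer, chicken β-actin promoter and hybrid CBA/MVM intron. The reading frame ends in a bipartite nucleoplasmin nuclear localization signal and is followed by a bovine growth hormone polyadenylation signal. The DD causes the fusion protein to be degraded unless the ligand Shield-1 is supplied, so Cas9 levels can be induced by adding the compound; the depositor notes that stabilization was tested at 500 nM Shield-1.

A human U6 RNA polymerase III promoter sits upstream of the S. pyogenes guide RNA scaffold. The BbsI sites of the original pX330 have been replaced by two BsaI sites for inserting a guide sequence, so the plasmid as supplied has a cloning site rather than a targeting spacer. The two sequence records (depositor and NGS) show the same feature set in the same order, differing only in numbering origin and by two nucleotides in length. The associated publication concerns Cas9-facilitated non-homologous end-joining for in vivo blunt-end cloning.
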