Addgene plasmid #75380: pX330-BsaIx2-DD-Cas9
Purpose: Expresses DD-SpCas9 in mammalian cells and has a cloning site for an sgRNA. The FKBP12 L106P destabilization domain allows for inducible stabilization of Cas9 through the addition of Shield-1
Depositing lab: Michele Calos. Depositing organization: Stanford University. Publication: In vivo blunt-end cloning through CRISPR/Cas9-facilitated non-homologous end-joining. Geisinger JM, Turan S, Hernandez S, Spector LP, Calos MP. Nucleic Acids Res. 2016 Jan 13. pii: gkv1542. 10.1093/nar/gkv1542 PubMed 26762978.
Backbone
  Vector backbone: modified pX330
  Modifications to backbone: BbsI sites in sgRNA replaced with 2 BsaI sites
  Vector type: Mammalian Expression, CRISPR
Growth in bacteria
  Bacterial resistance: Ampicillin, 100 μg/mL
  Growth temperature: 37°C
  Growth strain: NEB Stable
  Copy number: Unknown
Gene/Insert
  Gene/Insert name: DD-SpCas9
  Insert size (bp): 4599
  Promoter: CAG
  Tag / fusion protein: FKBP12 L106P DD (N terminal on insert)
  Cloning method: Restriction Enzyme; 5′ cloning site BshTI (not destroyed); 3′ cloning site NotI (not destroyed)
  Sequencing primers: 5′ agaggtaagggtttaagg
Terms and licenses: Academic/Nonprofit Terms; Industry Terms: Not Available to Industry
Depositor comments: DD domain tested for stabilization with 500 nM Shield-1
How to cite: pX330-BsaIx2-DD-Cas9 was a gift from Michele Calos (Addgene plasmid # 75380 ; http://n2t.net/addgene:75380 ; RRID:Addgene_75380)
